>Addgene plasmid #237889 | pAAV-TRE-fDIO-mem-seTurboID-IRES-tTA | addgene full sequence | sequence record 483648 | Addgene NGS Result
CCTGCAGGCAGCTGCGCGCTCGCTCGCTCACTGAGGCCGCCCGGGCGTCGGGCGACCTTTGGTCGCCCGG
CCTCAGTGAGCGAGCGAGCGCGCAGAGAGGGAGTGGCCAACTCCATCACTAGGGGTTCCTGCGGCCGCAC
GCGTCTCGAGTTTACTCCCTATCAGTGATAGAGAACGTATGTCGAGTTTACTCCCTATCAGTGATAGAGA
ACGATGTCGAGTTTACTCCCTATCAGTGATAGAGAACGTATGTCGAGTTTACTCCCTATCAGTGATAGAG
AACGTATGTCGAGTTTACTCCCTATCAGTGATAGAGAACGTATGTCGAGTTTATCCCTATCAGTGATAGA
GAACGTATGTCGAGTTTACTCCCTATCAGTGATAGAGAACGTATGTCGAGGTAGGCGTGTACGGTGGGAG
GCCTATATAAGCAGAGCTCGTTTAGTGAACCGTCAGATCGCCTGGAGAATTCTGTCGTGAGGTACCGGAT
CCGAAGTTCCTATTCCGAAGTTCCTATTCTCTAGAAAGTATAGGAACTTCTTAATTAAGAAGTTCCTATT
CCGAAGTTCCTATTCTTCAAATAGTATAGGAACTTCGGCGCGCCTTACCCGGGGAGCATGTCAAGGTCAA
AATCGTCAAGAGCGTCAGCAGGCAGCATATCAAGGTCAAAGTCGTCAAGGGCATCGGCTGGGAGCATGTC
TAAGTCAAAATCGTCAAGGGCGTCGGCCGGCCCGCCGCTTTCGCACTTTAGCTGTTTCTCCAGGCCACAT
ATGATTAGTTCCAGGCCGAAAAGGAAGGCAGGTTCGGCTCCCTGATGGTCGAACAGCTCAATTGCTTGTC
TCAGAAGTGGGGGCATAGAATCGGTGGTAGGTGTCTCTCTTTCCTCTTTTGCTACTTGATGCTCCTGATC
CTCCAATACGCAGCCCAGTGTAAAGTGGCCCACGGCGGACAGAGCGTACAGTGCGTTCTCCAGGGAGAAG
CCTTGCTGACACAGGAACGCGAGCTGATTTTCCAGGGTTTCGTACTGTTTCTCTGTTGGGCGGGTGCCGA
GATGCACTTTAGCCCCGTCGCGATGTGAGAGGAGAGCACAGCGGAATGACTTGGCGTTGTTCCGCAGAAA
GTCTTGCCATGACTCGCCTTCCAGGGGGCAGAAGTGGGTATGATGCCTGTCCAGCATCTCGATTGCCAGG
GCATCGAGCAGGGCCCGCTTGTTCTTCACGTGCCAGTACAGGGTAGGCTGCTCAACTCCCAGCTTTTGAG
CGAGTTTCCTTGTCGTCAGGCCTTCGATACCGACTTCATTGAGTAATTCCAGAGCAGAGTTTATGACTTT
GCTCTTGTCCAGTCTAGACATTGTGGCCATATTATCATCGTGTTTTTCAAAGGAAAACCACGTCCCCGTG
GTTCGGGGGGCCTAGACGTTTTTTTAACCTCGACTAAACACATGTAAAGCATGTGTACCGAGGCCCCAGA
TCAGATCCCATACAATGGGGTACCTTCTGGGCATCCTTCAGCCCCTTGTTGAATACGCTTGAGGAGAGCC
ATTTGACTCTTTCCACAACTATCCAACTCACAACGTGGCACTGGGGTTGTGCCGCCTTTGCAGGTGTATC
TTATACACGTGGCTTTTGGCCGCAGAGGCACCTGTCGCCAGGTGGGGGGTTCCGCTGCCTGCAAAGGGTC
GCTACAGACGTTGTTTGTCTTCAAGAAGCTTCCAGAGGAACTGCTTCCTTCACGACATTCAACAGACCTT
GCATTCCTTTGGCGAGAGGGGAAAGACCCCTAGGAATGCTCGTCAAGAAGACAGGGCCAGGTTTCCGGGC
CCTCACATTGCCAAAAGACGGCAATATGGTGGAAAATAACATATAGACAAACGCACACCGGCCTTATTCC
AAGCGGCTTCGGCCAGTAACGTTAGGGGGGGGGGAGGGAGAGGGGCTTATTCGGTTACCGTGAAGGTTTT
GGTAGCGTCGTCGTAGGTCCATTCACCGTCAACACCGTTGTCGTTAGCGTACTGTTTGAAAACTTTTTCC
GCGGTAGCAGCGTCAACAGCTTCGGTGGTGGTTTCACCTTTCAGGGTTTTACCGTTCAGGATAAGCTTGT
AAGATCCGCCACCGCCCTTTTCGGCAGACCGCAGACTGATTTCTCCGCCCATCCAGGGTTTGATAACTCC
GTCCTGTTCCAGCAGCAGGGCTCCCTGTTTATCAATCCCCCGGCTAATCCCGAAAATCTCTTTGTCCCCA
ATGATCAGCTTCACGGGTCTATTGATGAAGTTATCCAGCTTCTCCCACCGTGGCAGATATGGAGCCAGGC
CTTCCTGCTCGAACAGTTCCAGGGCTGCCCGCAGCTCTCGGATCAGCGTAGCGGCCAGAGTATTCCTGTC
CAGGTTAATCCCTGCTTCCTGCAGTGTGATCCAGCCCTGATTGACCACGCTTTCCTCCACGCGCCTCATA
GCCACGTTAATCCCGGCGCCAATGACGATCTGTGCAGCATCGCCTGTTATTCCGGCCAGCTCCACCAGGA
TGCCTGCCAGCTTTCTATCCTGCAGATACAGGTCATTGGGCCATTTGACTCGCACCTTGTCTGCTCCCAG
CTTTCGCAGCGCTTCTGCCATGACAATTCCGATGACCGGGCCCAGGCCGATTGCTGCTGGTCCCCGCTTC
AGGCGCCAAAACATACTCAGGTACAGGTTAGCTCCAAAAGGAGAGAACCATTTCCTCCCTCTGCTTCCTC
TCCCTGCCTGCTGATATTCTGCAATGCAAGCATCCCCACTCTTCAGCTCGCCGATTCGATCCAGCAGGTA
CTGATTGGTGGAGTCGACCACAGGCAGGACTGCCACGCTCCCGCCGTCCAGCTGTCCCAGAATCTGTTTA
GCGTTCAGCAGCGGGATAGGCTCGGGCAGAGAGTAGCCCTTTCCGGGCACGGTGAACACGTCCACGCCCC
AGTCGCGCAGAGTCTGAATGTGCTTGTTGATAGCGGCCCTGGACATGCCCAGGGTTTCTCCCAGCTGTTC
GCCACTATGGAACTCGCCATTAGCCAGGAGAGCGATCAGCTTCAGAGGCACAGTATTGTCTTTGCTAGCC
ATGGATCCCTTATCGTCGTCATCCTTGTAATCGATCTTTTGGTCCTCATCATTCTTTTCAACCTGTTTGG
TTCTTCTCATACAGCACAGCATGGTGGCGCTAGCGAAGTTCCTATACTTTCTAGAGAATAGGAACTTCGG
AATAGGAACTTCGGAAGTTCCTATACTATTTGAAGAATAGGAACTTCGGAATAGGAACTTCAATTCGATA
TCAAGCTTATCGATAATCAACCTCTGGATTACAAAATTTGTGAAAGATTGACTGGTATTCTTAACTATGT
TGCTCCTTTTACGCTATGTGGATACGCTGCTTTAATGCCTTTGTATCATGCTATTGCTTCCCGTATGGCT
TTCATTTTCTCCTCCTTGTATAAATCCTGGTTGCTGTCTCTTTATGAGGAGTTGTGGCCCGTTGTCAGGC
AACGTGGCGTGGTGTGCACTGTGTTTGCTGACGCAACCCCCACTGGTTGGGGCATTGCCACCACCTGTCA
GCTCCTTTCCGGGACTTTCGCTTTCCCCCTCCCTATTGCCACGGCGGAACTCATCGCCGCCTGCCTTGCC
CGCTGCTGGACAGGGGCTCGGCTGTTGGGCACTGACAATTCCGTGGTGTTGTCGGGGAAATCATCGTCCT
TTCCTTGGCTGCTCGCCTATGTTGCCACCTGGATTCTGCGCGGGACGTCCTTCTGCTACGTCCCTTCGGC
CCTCAATCCAGCGGACCTTCCTTCCCGCGGCCTGCTGCCGGCTCTGCGGCCTCTTCCGCGTCTTCGCCTT
CGCCCTCAGACGAGTCGGATCTCCCTTTGGGCCGCCTCCCCGCATCGATACCGAGATCTACGGGTGGCAT
CCCTGTGACCCCTCCCCAGTGCCTCTCCTGGCCCTGGAAGTTGCCACTCCAGTGCCCACCAGCCTTGTCC
TAATAAAATTAAGTTGCATCATTTTGTCTGACTAGGTGTCCTTCTATAATATTATGGGGTGGAGGGGGGT
GGTATGGAGCAAGGGGCAAGTTGGGAAGACAACCTGTAGGGCCTGCGGGGTCTATTGGGAACCAAGCTGG
AGTGCAGTGGCACAATCTTGGCTCACTGCAATCTCCGCCTCCTGGGTTCAAGCGATTCTCCTGCCTCAGC
CTCCCGAGTTGTTGGGATTCCAGGCATGCATGACCAGGCTCAGCTAATTTTTGTTTTTTTGGTAGAGACG
GGGTTTCACCATATTGGCCAGGCTGGTCTCCAACTCCTAATCTCAGGTGATCTACCCACCTTGGCCTCCC
AAATTGCTGGGATTACAGGCGTGAACCACTGCTCCCTTCCCTGTCCTTCTGATTTTGTAGGTAACCACGT
GCGGACCGAGCGGCCGCAGGAACCCCTAGTGATGGAGTTGGCCACTCCCTCTCTGCGCGCTCGCTCGCTC
ACTGAGGCCGGGCGACCAAAGGTCGCCCGACGCCCGGGCTTTGCCCGGGCGGCCTCAGTGAGCGAGCGAG
CGCGCAGCTGCCTGCAGGGGCGCCTGATGCGGTATTTTCTCCTTACGCATCTGTGCGGTATTTCACACCG
CATA
[95 nt withheld, positions 4625-4719]
T
[46 nt withheld, positions 4721-4766]
C
[141 nt withheld, positions 4768-4908]
CCTTTGACGTTGGAGTCCACGTTCTTT
[37 nt withheld, positions 4936-4972]
ACTCTATCTCGGGCTATTCTTTTGATTTATAAGGGATTTTGCCGATTTCGGTCTATTGGTTAAAAAATGA
GCTGATTTAACAAAAATTTAACGCGAATTTTAACAAAATATTAACGTTTACAATTTTATGGTGCACTCTC
AGTACAATCTGCTCTGATGCCGCATAGTTAAGCCAGCCCCGACACCCGCCAACACCCGCTGACGCGCCCT
GACGGGCTTGTCTGCTCCCGGCATCCGCTTACAGACAAGCTGTGACCGTCTCCGGGAGCTGCATGTGTCA
GAGGTTTTCACCGTCATCACCGAAACGCGCGAGACGAAAGGGCCTCGTGATACGCCTATTTTTATAGGTT
AATGTCATGATAATAATGGTTTCTTAGACGTCAGGTGGCACTTTTCGGGGAAATGTGCGCGGAACCCCTA
TTTGTTTATTTTTCTAAATACATTCAAATATGTATCCGCTCATGAGACAATAACCCTGATAAATGCTTCA
ATAATATTGAAAAAGGAAGAGTATGAGTATTCAACATTTCCGTGTCGCCCTTATTCCCTTTTTTGCGGCA
TTTTGCCTTCCTGTTTTTGCTCACCCAGAAACGCTGGTGAAAGTAAAAGATGCTGAAGATCAGTTGGGTG
CACGAGTGGGTTACATCGAACTGGATCTCAACAGCGGTAAGATCCTTGAGAGTTTTCGCCCCGAAGAACG
TTTTCCAATGATGAGCACTTTTAAAGTTCTGCTATGTGGCGCGGTATTATCCCGTATTGACGCCGGGCAA
GAGCAACTCGGTCGCCGCATACACTATTCTCAGAATGACTTGGTTGAGTACTCACCAGTCACAGAAAAGC
ATCTTACGGATGGCATGACAGTAAGAGAATTATGCAGTGCTGCCATAACCATGAGTGATAACACTGCGGC
CAACTTACTTCTGACAACGATCGGAGGACCGAAGGAGCTAACCGCTTTTTTGCACAACATGGGGGATCAT
GTAACTCGCCTTGATCGTTGGGAACCGGAGCTGAATGAAGCCATACCAAACGACGAGCGTGACACCACGA
TGCCTGTAGCAATGGCAACAACGTTGCGCAAACTATTAACTGGCGAACTACTTACTCTAGCTTCCCGGCA
ACAATTAATAGACTGGATGGAGGCGGATAAAGTTGCAGGACCACTTCTGCGCTCGGCCCTTCCGGCTGGC
TGGTTTATTGCTGATAAATCTGGAGCCGGTGAGCGTGGGTCTCGCGGTATCATTGCAGCACTGGGGCCAG
ATGGTAAGCCCTCCCGTATCGTAGTTATCTACACGACGGGGAGTCAGGCAACTATGGATGAACGAAATAG
ACAGATCGCTGAGATAGGTGCCTCACTGATTAAGCATTGGTAACTGTCAGACCAAGTTTACTCATATATA
CTTTAGATTGATTTAAAACTTCATTTTTAATTTAAAAGGATCTAGGTGAAGATCCTTTTTGATAATCTCA
TGACCAAAATCCCTTAACGTGAGTTTTCGTTCCACTGAGCGTCAGACCCCGTAGAAAAGATCAAAGGATC
TTCTTGAGATCCTTTTTTTCTGCGCGTAATCTGCTGCTTGCAAACAAAAAAACCACCGCTACCAGCGGTG
GTTTGTTTGCCGGATCAAGAGCTACCAACTCTTTTTCCGAAGGTAACTGGCTTCAGCAGAGCGCAGATAC
CAAATACTGTTCTTCTAGTGTAGCCGTAGTTAGGCCACCACTTCAAGAACTCTGTAGCACCGCCTACATA
CCTCGCTCTGCTAATCCTGTTACCAGTGGCTGCTGCCAGTGGCGATAAGTCGTGTCTTACCGGGTTGGAC
TCAAGACGATAGTTACCGGATAAGGCGCAGCGGTCGGGCTGAACGGGGGGTTCGTGCACACAGCCCAGCT
TGGAGCGAACGACCTACACCGAACTGAGATACCTACAGCGTGAGCTATGAGAAAGCGCCACGCTTCCCGA
AGGGAGAAAGGCGGACAGGTATCCGGTAAGCGGCAGGGTCGGAACAGGAGAGCGCACGAGGGAGCTTCCA
GGGGGAAACGCCTGGTATCTTTATAGTCCTGTCGGGTTTCGCCACCTCTGACTTGAGCGTCGATTTTTGT
GATGCTCGTCAGGGGGGCGGAGCCTATGGAAAAACGCCAGCAACGCGGCCTTTTTACGGTTCCTGGCCTT
TTGCTGGCCTTTTGCTCACATGT
Features (pLannotate 1.2.2; 23 found; start..end, strand, type, name):
     12..39      +  repeat_region  AAV2 ITR (fragment): inverted terminal repeat of adeno-associated virus serotype 2 inverted
     68..95      +  repeat_region  AAV2 ITR (fragment): inverted terminal repeat of adeno-associated virus serotype 2 inverted
    148..462     +  promoter       tight TRE promoter: Tet-responsive promoter PTight, consisting of seven tet operator sequences followed by the minimal CMV promoter
    493..540     +  protein_bind   FRT: FLP-mediated recombination occurs in the 8-bp core sequence TCTAGAAA (Turan and Bode, 2011). FLP recombinase from the Saccharomyces cerevisiae 2μ plasmid
    614..724     -  CDS            VP48: 3 tandem repeats of the minimal activation domain of herpes simplex virus VP16 (Cheng et al., 2013)
    654..1351    -  CDS            rtTA3 (fragment): reverse tetracycline transactivator 3 activates expression from Tet-responsive promoters in the presence of doxycycline
   1351..1935    -  misc_feature   IRES2: internal ribosome entry site (IRES) of the encephalomyocarditis virus (EMCV)
   1940..2101    -  CDS            GB1: B1 domain of Streptococcal protein G effective as a solubilizing fusion partner (Cheng and Patel, 2004)
   2117..3073    -  CDS            TurboID: mutant of the E. coli biotin ligase BioID engineered for improved catalytic efficiency (Branon et al., 2018)
   3089..3118    -  CDS            3xFLAG (fragment): three tandem FLAG® epitope tags
   3110..3172    -  CDS            Gap43 (fragment): NEUM_RAT - Experimental evidence at protein level: Swiss-Prot protein existence level 1. This protein is associated with nerve growth. It is a major component of the motile 'growth cones' that form the tips of elongating axons. Plays a role in axonal and dendritic filopodia induction (By similarity). From Rattus norvegicus (Rat).
   3185..3232    -  protein_bind   FRT: FLP-mediated recombination occurs in the 8-bp core sequence TCTAGAAA (Turan and Bode, 2011). FLP recombinase from the Saccharomyces cerevisiae 2μ plasmid
   3282..3305    +  misc_feature   MCS (fragment): pBluescript multiple cloning site
   3305..3893    +  misc_feature   WPRE: woodchuck hepatitis virus posttranscriptional regulatory element
   3912..4388    +  polyA_signal   hGH poly(A) signal: human growth hormone polyadenylation signal
   4428..4568    +  repeat_region  AAV2 ITR: inverted terminal repeat of adeno-associated virus serotype 2 inverted
   4573..4624    -  misc_feature   bom (fragment): basis of mobility region from pBR322
   4643..5098    +  rep_origin     f1 ori (sequence partly withheld): f1 bacteriophage origin of replication; arrow indicates direction of (+) strand synthesis
   5099..5148    -  misc_feature   bom (fragment): basis of mobility region from pBR322
   5250..5285    -  CDS            rop (fragment): Rop protein, which maintains plasmids at low copy number; rop
   5380..5484    +  promoter       AmpR promoter: bla
   5485..6345    +  CDS            AmpR: β-lactamase; bla; confers resistance to ampicillin, carbenicillin, and related antibiotics
   6516..7104    +  rep_origin     ori: high-copy-number ColE1/pMB1/pBR322/pUC origin of replication
