[The description below was written by a language model from this plasmid's Addgene catalogue record and pLannotate feature annotations shown in this document.]
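Description:
pAAV-TRE-fDIO-mem-seTurboID-IRES-tTA is an AAV transfer plasmid for mammalian expression, described as the amplifier vector of a dual-AAV sparse labeling system. It is propagated in bacteria as a high-copy plasmid through a ColE1/pUC-type origin with ampicillin selection (AmpR), and the backbone also carries an f1 phage origin. The expression cassette sits between AAV2 inverted terminal repeats, which allow it to be packaged into recombinant AAV. The annotation detects the upstream ITR only as short fragments, whereas the downstream ITR is annotated in full.

Within the ITRs, a tight Tet-responsive promoter (seven tet operators plus a minimal CMV promoter) is followed by an FRT-flanked cassette held in the antisense orientation, so productive expression requires Flp recombinase to invert it (the fDIO design). The table annotates one FRT site on each side, although fDIO cassettes normally use pairs of heterologous sites. The inverted cassette encodes a GAP43 palmitoylation signal for membrane tethering, a FLAG tag, TurboID biotin ligase and a C-terminal GB1 solubility domain, which together appear to make up mem-seTurboID. An EMCV IRES then drives translation of a tetracycline transactivator. The annotation tool labels this as an rtTA3 fragment with VP16-derived activation repeats, but the construct name identifies it as tTA. A WPRE and the hGH polyadenylation signal complete the transcript.

Once Flp flips the cassette, low-level TRE transcription yields tTA, which acts back on TRE in a positive feedback loop to amplify expression. Presumably a sparsely delivered Flp-supplying partner virus determines which cells are labeled, though the record does not describe that partner. The associated work concerns bright chemical labeling for profiling neural connectivity in large tissue samples.
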