Addgene plasmid #237889: pAAV-TRE-fDIO-mem-seTurboID-IRES-tTA
Purpose: Amplifier AAV vector of Dual-AAV sparse labeling system encoding membrane-tethered seTurboID
Depositing lab: Rui Lin. Depositing organization: National Institute of Biological Sciences, Beijing. Publication: Ultrabright chemical labeling enables rapid neural connectivity profiling in large tissue samples. Zhong S, Zhang X, Gao X, Li Z, Huang L, Guo Q, Gong R, Ren J, Luo M, Lin R. Neuron. 2025 Sep 18:S0896-6273(25)00657-9. doi: 10.1016/j.neuron.2025.08.022. PubMed 40972576.
Backbone
  Vector backbone: pAAV
  Total vector size (bp): 7176
  Vector type: Mammalian Expression, AAV
Growth in bacteria
  Bacterial resistance: Ampicillin, 100 μg/mL
  Growth temperature: 37°C
  Growth strain: NEB Stable
  Copy number: High Copy
Gene/Insert
  Gene/Insert name: mem-seTurboID
  Species: Synthetic
  Insert size (bp): 1242
  Promoter: TRE
  Tag / fusion protein: FLAG tag (N terminal on insert); GAP43 palmitoylation signal (N terminal on insert)
  Cloning method: Gibson Cloning
  Sequencing primers: 5′ AAGACAGGGCCAGGTTTCCG
Terms and licenses: Academic/Nonprofit Terms; Industry Terms: Not Available to Industry
How to cite: pAAV-TRE-fDIO-mem-seTurboID-IRES-tTA was a gift from Rui Lin (Addgene plasmid # 237889 ; http://n2t.net/addgene:237889 ; RRID:Addgene_237889)
